>Addgene plasmid #201890 | pGEX4-ELMO3 | addgene full sequence | sequence record 403146 | Addgene NGS Result
GCTTATCGACTGCACGGTGCACCAATGCTTCTGGCGTCAGGCAGCCATCGGAAGCTGTGGTATGGCTGTG
CAGGTCGTAAATCACTGCATAATTCGTGTCGCTCAAGGCGCACTCCCGTTCTGGATAATGTTTTTTGCGC
CGACATCATAACGGTTCTGGCAAATATTCTGAAATGAGCTGTTGACAATTAATCATCGGCTCGTATAATG
TGTGGAATTGTGAGCGGATAACAATTTCACACAGGAAACAGTATTCATGTCCCCTATACTAGGTTATTGG
AAAATTAAGGGCCTTGTGCAACCCACTCGACTTCTTTTGGAATATCTTGAAGAAAAATATGAAGAGCATT
TGTATGAGCGCGATGAAGGTGATAAATGGCGAAACAAAAAGTTTGAATTGGGTTTGGAGTTTCCCAATCT
TCCTTATTATATTGATGGTGATGTTAAATTAACACAGTCTATGGCCATCATACGTTATATAGCTGACAAG
CACAACATGTTGGGTGGTTGTCCAAAAGAGCGTGCAGAGATTTCAATGCTTGAAGGAGCGGTTTTGGATA
TTAGATACGGTGTTTCGAGAATTGCATATAGTAAAGACTTTGAAACTCTCAAAGTTGATTTTCTTAGCAA
GCTACCTGAAATGCTGAAAATGTTCGAAGATCGTTTATGTCATAAAACATATTTAAATGGTGATCATGTA
ACCCATCCTGACTTCATGTTGTATGACGCTCTTGATGTTGTTTTATACATGGACCCAATGTGCCTGGATG
CGTTCCCAAAATTAGTTTGTTTTAAAAAACGTATTGAAGCTATCCCACAAATTGATAAGTACTTGAAATC
CAGCAAGTATATAGCATGGCCTTTGCAGGGCTGGCAAGCCACGTTTGGTGGTGGCGACCATCCTCCAAAA
TCGGATCTGGTTCCGCGTGGATCCACTAGTGCCGCCACAATGGCGCCCCCGCGGAATGTGGTGAAGATTG
CTGTTCAGATGTCTGACGCCATCCCACAGCTTATCCAGCTAGACCAGGCAAAGCCCCTGGCCACTGTACT
GAAGGAGGTGTGTGACGCGTGGAGCCTGACTCATCCGGAGCACTATGCCCTGCAGTTTGCTGATGGGCAC
AGGAAATACATCACAGAGAATAACCGCTTGGAGATCAAGAATGGAAGCATCCTGTGTCTCAGCACTGCCC
CAGATCTGAAGGCCCAGCAGCTACTGGGTAGACTGCAGAATACAAGTCGTGAAGGGTGCTGTGAAGTCCT
GAGAAACCTGGTCCTGCTGGCCTCAGACATGACCTTTGCCCAGGAGGTCATCAGTCGTGATGGGCTTCAG
AAACTAAGCACCATCATTGAAAATGGGGATGACCTAGGGGAGATGCTGGCCCTTGGTCTAAGGGCTTTCT
TGGAGCTCATGGAACACGGTGTAGTGTCCTGGGAGACACTCAGCATCTCCTTTGTCAGGAAGGTGATATC
TTATGTGAACATGAACCTGATGGATGCCTCTGTCCAGCCCCTGGCTCTGAGACTGCTGGAGAGTGTGACC
TTGAGCAGTCCTGCCCTGGGCCAGCTGGTGAAGAGTGAGGTGCCACTGGATAGGCTGCTGGTGCACCTGC
AAGTAATGAACCACCAGCTGCAAACCAAGGCCATGGCTCTGTTGACGGCCCTGCTGCAGGGAGCCAGCCC
CACTGAACGCAAGGAAATGCTTGACCACCTATGGAAGAAGAATCTTCGCCAGTTCATCTACAAGAACATC
ATCCACAGTGCAACACCCATGGGTGACGAGATGGCTCATCACTTGTATGTGCTGCAGGCTCTTACCCTAG
GGCTGCTGGAGCCACGGATGCGGACACCACTTGATCCCTACAGCCAGGAACAGCGGGACCAGCTGCAGGC
TCTGCGCCAGGCAGCCTTTGAACCAGAGGGGGAGTCCTTGGGCACAGGGCTCAGTGCAGACCGCCGCCGG
TCTCTCTGTGTCCGAGAGTTCCGCAAGTTAGGCTTCTCTAACAGCAACCCAGCCCAGGACCTGGAGCGTG
TGCCCCCCGGCCTGCTGGCCCTGGACAATATGCTCTACTTCTCCAGACATGCACCAAGTGCATACAGTCG
GTTTGTGTTGGAGAACAGTAGCCGAGAGGACAAGCATGAATGCCCCTTTGCCCGGAGCAGCATCCAGCTG
ACAGCGTTGCTGTGTGAGCTGCTCCGTGTTGGGGAGCCTTGCTCCGAGACAGCCCAGGACTTCTCGCCCA
TGTTCTTCAGCCAAGACCACAGTTTCCATGAGCTCTTCTGTGTGGCTATCCAGCTACTGAATAAGACCTG
GAAGGAGATGCGGGCAACACAGGAAGATTTTGACAAGGTGATGCAAGTGGTTCGGGAGCAGCTGGCCCGT
ACCCTGGCTCTGAAGCCCACCTCCCTGGAGCTCTTTCGAACCAAAGTGAATGCCCTCACCTATGGGGAAG
TGTTGAGGCTGCGGCAGACAGAGCGGCTGCACCAGGAGGGCACGCTGGCCCCTCCTATACTGGAATTGCG
AGAGAAACTGAAGCCAGAGCTCATGGGCTTAATCCGCCAGCAGCGTTTGCTCCGACTCTGTGAAGGAATG
CTCTTCCGCAAGATCAGCAGCCGGAGATAGTAAGGTACCGTGCGGCCGCATCGTGACTGACTGACGATCT
GCCTCGCGCGTTTCGGTGATGACGGTGAAAACCTCTGACACATGCAGCTCCCGGAGACGGTCACAGCTTG
TCTGTAAGCGGATGCCGGGAGCAGACAAGCCCGTCAGGGCGCGTCAGCGGGTGTTGGCGGGTGTCGGGGC
GCAGCCATGACCCAGTCACGTAGCGATAGCGGAGTGTATAATTCTTGAAGACGAAAGGGCCTCGTGATAC
GCCTATTTTTATAGGTTAATGTCATGATAATAATGGTTTCTTAGACGTCAGGTGGCACTTTTCGGGGAAA
TGTGCGCGGAACCCCTATTTGTTTATTTTTCTAAATACATTCAAATATGTATCCGCTCATGAGACAATAA
CCCTGATAAATGCTTCAATAATATTGAAAAAGGAAGAGTATGAGTATTCAACATTTCCGTGTCGCCCTTA
TTCCCTTTTTTGCGGCATTTTGCCTTCCTGTTTTTGCTCACCCAGAAACGCTGGTGAAAGTAAAAGATGC
TGAAGATCAGTTGGGTGCACGAGTGGGTTACATCGAACTGGATCTCAACAGCGGTAAGATCCTTGAGAGT
TTTCGCCCCGAAGAACGTTTTCCAATGATGAGCACTTTTAAAGTTCTGCTATGTGGCGCGGTATTATCCC
GTGTTGACGCCGGGCAAGAGCAACTCGGTCGCCGCATACACTATTCTCAGAATGACTTGGTTGAGTACTC
ACCAGTCACAGAAAAGCATCTTACGGATGGCATGACAGTAAGAGAATTATGCAGTGCTGCCATAACCATG
AGTGATAACACTGCGGCCAACTTACTTCTGACAACGATCGGAGGACCGAAGGAGCTAACCGCTTTTTTGC
ACAACATGGGGGATCATGTAACTCGCCTTGATCGTTGGGAACCGGAGCTGAATGAAGCCATACCAAACGA
CGAGCGTGACACCACGATGCCTGCAGCAATGGCAACAACGTTGCGCAAACTATTAACTGGCGAACTACTT
ACTCTAGCTTCCCGGCAACAATTAATAGACTGGATGGAGGCGGATAAAGTTGCAGGACCACTTCTGCGCT
CGGCCCTTCCGGCTGGCTGGTTTATTGCTGATAAATCTGGAGCCGGTGAGCGTGGGTCTCGCGGTATCAT
TGCAGCACTGGGGCCAGATGGTAAGCCCTCCCGTATCGTAGTTATCTACACGACGGGGAGTCAGGCAACT
ATGGATGAACGAAATAGACAGATCGCTGAGATAGGTGCCTCACTGATTAAGCATTGGTAACTGTCAGACC
AAGTTTACTCATATATACTTTAGATTGATTTAAAACTTCATTTTTAATTTAAAAGGATCTAGGTGAAGAT
CCTTTTTGATAATCTCATGACCAAAATCCCTTAACGTGAGTTTTCGTTCCACTGAGCGTCAGACCCCGTA
GAAAAGATCAAAGGATCTTCTTGAGATCCTTTTTTTCTGCGCGTAATCTGCTGCTTGCAAACAAAAAAAC
CACCGCTACCAGCGGTGGTTTGTTTGCCGGATCAAGAGCTACCAACTCTTTTTCCGAAGGTAACTGGCTT
CAGCAGAGCGCAGATACCAAATACTGTCCTTCTAGTGTAGCCGTAGTTAGGCCACCACTTCAAGAACTCT
GTAGCACCGCCTACATACCTCGCTCTGCTAATCCTGTTACCAGTGGCTGCTGCCAGTGGCGATAAGTCGT
GTCTTACCGGGTTGGACTCAAGACGATAGTTACCGGATAAGGCGCAGCGGTCGGGCTGAACGGGGGGTTC
GTGCACACAGCCCAGCTTGGAGCGAACGACCTACACCGAACTGAGATACCTACAGCGTGAGCTATGAGAA
AGCGCCACGCTTCCCGAAGGGAGAAAGGCGGACAGGTATCCGGTAAGCGGCAGGGTCGGAACAGGAGAGC
GCACGAGGGAGCTTCCAGGGGGAAACGCCTGGTATCTTTATAGTCCTGTCGGGTTTCGCCACCTCTGACT
TGAGCGTCGATTTTTGTGATGCTCGTCAGGGGGGCGGAGCCTATGGAAAAACGCCAGCAACGCGGCCTTT
TTACGGTTCCTGGCCTTTTGCTGGCCTTTTGCTCACATGTTCTTTCCTGCGTTATCCCCTGATTCTGTGG
ATAACCGTATTACCGCCTTTGAGTGAGCTGATACCGCTCGCCGCAGCCGAACGACCGAGCGCAGCGAGTC
AGTGAGCGAGGAAGCGGAAGAGCGCCTGATGCGGTATTTTCTCCTTACGCATCTGTGCGGTATTTCACAC
CGCATAAATTCCGACACCATCGAATGGCGCAAAACCTTTCGCGGTATGGCATGATAGCGCCCGGAAGAGA
GTCAATTCAGGGTGGTGAATGTGAAACCAGTAACGTTATACGATGTCGCAGAGTATGCCGGTGTCTCTTA
TCAGACCGTTTCCCGCGTGGTGAACCAGGCCAGCCACGTTTCTGCGAAAACGCGGGAAAAAGTGGAAGCG
GCGATGGCGGAGCTGAATTACATTCCCAACCGCGTGGCACAACAACTGGCGGGCAAACAGTCGTTGCTGA
TTGGCGTTGCCACCTCCAGTCTGGCCCTGCACGCGCCGTCGCAAATTGTCGCGGCGATTAAATCTCGCGC
CGATCAACTGGGTGCCAGCGTGGTGGTGTCGATGGTAGAACGAAGCGGCGTCGAAGCCTGTAAAGCGGCG
GTGCACAATCTTCTCGCGCAACGCGTCAGTGGGCTGATCATTAACTATCCGCTGGATGACCAGGATGCCA
TTGCTGTGGAAGCTGCCTGCACTAATGTTCCGGCGTTATTTCTTGATGTCTCTGACCAGACACCCATCAA
CAGTATTATTTTCTCCCATGAAGACGGTACGCGACTGGGCGTGGAGCATCTGGTCGCATTGGGTCACCAG
CAAATCGCGCTGTTAGCGGGCCCATTAAGTTCTGTCTCGGCGCGTCTGCGTCTGGCTGGCTGGCATAAAT
ATCTCACTCGCAATCAAATTCAGCCGATAGCGGAACGGGAAGGCGACTGGAGTGCCATGTCCGGTTTTCA
ACAAACCATGCAAATGCTGAATGAGGGCATCGTTCCCACTGCGATGCTGGTTGCCAACGATCAGATGGCG
CTGGGCGCAATGCGCGCCATTACCGAGTCCGGGCTGCGCGTTGGTGCGGATATCTCGGTAGTGGGATACG
ACGATACCGAAGACAGCTCATGTTATATCCCGCCGTTAACCACCATCAAACAGGATTTTCGCCTGCTGGG
GCAAACCAGCGTGGACCGCTTGCTGCAACTCTCTCAGGGCCAGGCGGTGAAGGGCAATCAGCTGTTGCCC
GTCTCACTGGTGAAAAGAAAAACCACCCTGGCGCCCAATACGCAAACCGCCTCTCCCCGCGCGTTGGCCG
ATTCATTAATGCAGCTGGCACGACAGGTTTCCCGACTGGAAAGCGGGCAGTGAGCGCAACGCAATTAATG
TAAGTTAGCTCACTCATTAGGCACCCCAGGCTTTACACTTTATGCTTCCGGCTCGTATGTTGTGTGGAAT
TGTGAGCGGATAACAATTTCACACAGGAAACAGCTATGACCATGATTACGGATTCACTGGCCGTCGTTTT
ACAACGTCGTGACTGGGAAAACCCTGGCGTTACCCAACTTAATCGCCTTGCAGCACATCCCCCTTTCGCC
AGCTGGCGTAATAGCGAAGAGGCCCGCACCGATCGCCCTTCCCAACAGTTGCGCAGCCTGAATGGCGAAT
GGCGCTTTGCCTGGTTTCCGGCACCAGAAGCGGTGCCGGAAAGCTGGCTGGAGTGCGATCTTCCTGAGGC
CGATACTGTCGTCGTCCCCTCAAACTGGCAGATGCACGGTTACGATGCGCCCATCTACACCAACGTGACC
TATCCCATTACGGTCAATCCGCCGTTTGTTCCCACGGAGAATCCGACGGGTTGTTACTCGCTCACATTTA
ATGTTGATGAAAGCTGGCTACAGGAAGGCCAGACGCGAATTATTTTTGATGGCGTTGGAATTA
Features (pLannotate 1.2.2; 17 found; start..end, strand, type, name):
    182..210     +  promoter       tac promoter: strong E. coli promoter; hybrid between the trp and lac UV5 promoters
    218..234     +  protein_bind   lac operator: The lac repressor binds to the lac operator to inhibit transcription in E. coli. This inhibition can be relieved by adding lactose or isopropyl-β-D-thiogalactopyranoside (IPTG). lac repressor encoded by lacI
    257..910     +  CDS            GST26_SCHJA: Experimental evidence at protein level: Swiss-Prot protein existence level 1. GST isoenzymes appear to play a central role in the parasite detoxification system. Other functions are also suspected including a role in increasing the solubility of haematin in the parasite gut. From Schistosoma japonicum (Blood fluke).
    950..2617    +  CDS            Elmo3 (fragment): ELMO3_MOUSE - Experimental evidence at protein level: Swiss-Prot protein existence level 1. Involved in cytoskeletal rearrangements required for phagocytosis of apoptotic cells and cell motility. Acts in association with DOCK1 and CRK. Was initially proposed to be required in complex with DOCK1 to activate Rac Rho small GTPases. May enhance the guanine nucleotide exchange factor (GEF) activity of DOCK1 (By similarity). From Mus musculus (Mouse).
   2659..2698    +  CDS            rop (fragment): Rop protein, which maintains plasmids at low copy number; rop
   2800..2840    +  misc_feature   bom (fragment): basis of mobility region from pBR322
   2945..3049    +  promoter       AmpR promoter: bla
   3050..3910    +  CDS            AmpR: β-lactamase; bla; confers resistance to ampicillin, carbenicillin, and related antibiotics
   4081..4669    +  rep_origin     ori: high-copy-number ColE1/pMB1/pBR322/pUC origin of replication
   4855..4906    -  misc_feature   bom (fragment): basis of mobility region from pBR322
   4913..4990    +  promoter       lacI promoter: lacI
   4991..6073    +  CDS            lacI: lac repressor; lacI; The lac repressor binds to the lac operator to inhibit transcription in E. coli. This inhibition can be relieved by adding lactose or isopropyl-β-D-thiogalactopyranoside (IPTG).
   6086..6107    +  protein_bind   CAP binding site: CAP binding activates transcription in the presence of cAMP. E. coli catabolite activator protein
   6122..6152    +  promoter       lac promoter: promoter for the E. coli lac operon
   6160..6176    +  protein_bind   lac operator: The lac repressor binds to the lac operator to inhibit transcription in E. coli. This inhibition can be relieved by adding lactose or isopropyl-β-D-thiogalactopyranoside (IPTG). lac repressor encoded by lacI
   6196..6369    +  CDS            lacZα: LacZα fragment of β-galactosidase; lacZ fragment
   6633..106     -  CDS            yciV (fragment) (across the origin): RNAAM_ECOLI - Also known as trpH From Escherichia coli (strain K12).
