[The description below was written by a language model from this plasmid's Addgene catalogue record and pLannotate feature annotations shown in this document.]
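Description:
pGEX4-ELMO3 is a bacterial expression plasmid built on the pGEX4T backbone for producing mouse ELMO3 in E. coli as a glutathione S-transferase fusion. The sequenced record is 6,643 nt. It is maintained through a ColE1/pMB1-type origin, recorded as high copy, and selected with ampicillin via the β-lactamase gene and its own promoter. Short fragments of rop and the pBR322 bom region, a lac promoter/lacZα segment and a small piece of an E. coli gene spanning the numbering origin are backbone remnants rather than functional payload.

The expression unit is driven by the tac promoter, a strong trp/lac hybrid, followed by a lac operator. The plasmid also carries lacI with its own promoter, so the repressor is supplied in cis and transcription stays low until it is relieved by IPTG. Downstream lies the Schistosoma japonicum GST coding sequence, then a short linker region of about 40 nt (unannotated here), then the Elmo3 sequence on the same strand, consistent with an N-terminal GST tag on ELMO3. The annotation labels the Elmo3 feature (about 1.7 kb) as a fragment, so the insert may not match the full reference protein, though the record does not say what is missing. The insert was placed by restriction cloning, with the 5′ site unrecorded.

ELMO3 belongs to the engulfment and cell motility family, associated with DOCK1 and CRK in cytoskeletal rearrangements underlying phagocytosis of apoptotic cells and cell migration. The stated purpose is bacterial expression of the protein. The GST moiety would allow capture on glutathione resin for purification or pull-down binding studies, though the record names no specific downstream application.
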