Addgene plasmid #201890: pGEX4-ELMO3
Purpose: Used for bacterial expression of mouse protein ELMO3
Depositing lab: Richard Kahn. Depositing organization: Emory University.
Backbone
  Vector backbone: pGEX4T
  Backbone size w/o insert (bp): 5000
  Vector type: Bacterial Expression
Growth in bacteria
  Bacterial resistance: Ampicillin, 100 μg/mL
  Growth temperature: 37°C
  Growth strain: DH5alpha
  Copy number: High Copy
Gene/Insert
  Gene/Insert name: Elmo3
  Species: M. musculus (mouse)
  Entrez Gene: Elmo3 (a.k.a. 9930107J06, CED-12, Ced12)
  Cloning method: Restriction Enzyme; 5′ cloning site unknown (unknown if destroyed)
Terms and licenses: Academic/Nonprofit Terms; Industry Terms: Not Available to Industry
How to cite: pGEX4-ELMO3 was a gift from Richard Kahn (Addgene plasmid # 201890 ; http://n2t.net/addgene:201890 ; RRID:Addgene_201890)
